>Addgene plasmid #224463 | pLIC-EcTOP | addgene full sequence | sequence record 450923 | Addgene NGS Result
TTGAGATCCTTTTTTTCTGCGCGTAATCTGCTGCTTGCAAACAAAAAAACCACCGCTACCAGCGGTGGTT
TGTTTGCCGGATCAAGAGCTACCAACTCTTTTTCCGAAGGTAACTGGCTTCAGCAGAGCGCAGATACCAA
ATACTGTCCTTCTAGTGTAGCCGTAGTTAGGCCACCACTTCAAGAACTCTGTAGCACCGCCTACATACCT
CGCTCTGCTAATCCTGTTACCAGTGGCTGCTGCCAGTGGCGATAAGTCGTGTCTTACCGGGTTGGACTCA
AGACGATAGTTACCGGATAAGGCGCAGCGGTCGGGCTGAACGGGGGGTTCGTGCACACAGCCCAGCTTGG
AGCGAACGACCTACACCGAACTGAGATACCTACAGCGTGAGCTATGAGAAAGCGCCACGCTTCCCGAAGG
GAGAAAGGCGGACAGGTATCCGGTAAGCGGCAGGGTCGGAACAGGAGAGCGCACGAGGGAGCTTCCAGGG
GGAAACGCCTGGTATCTTTATAGTCCTGTCGGGTTTCGCCACCTCTGACTTGAGCGTCGATTTTTGTGAT
GCTCGTCAGGGGGGCGGAGCCTATGGAAAAACGCCAGCAACGCGGCCTTTTTACGGTTCCTGGCCTTTTG
CTGGCCTTTTGCTCACATGTTCTTTCCTGCGTTATCCCCTGATTCTGTGGATAACCGTATTACCGCCTTT
GAGTGAGCTGATACCGCTCGCCGCAGCCGAACGACCGAGCGCAGCGAGTCAGTGAGCGAGGAAGCGGAAG
AGCGCCTGATGCGGTATTTTCTCCTTACGCATCTGTGCGGTATTTCACACCGCAATGGTGCACTCTCAGT
ACAATCTGCTCTGATGCCGCATAGTTAAGCCAGTATACACTCCGCTATCGCTACGTGACTGGGTCATGGC
TGCGCCCCGACACCCGCCAACACCCGCTGACGCGCCCTGACGGGCTTGTCTGCTCCCGGCATCCGCTTAC
AGACAAGCTGTGACCGTCTCCGGGAGCTGCATGTGTCAGAGGTTTTCACCGTCATCACCGAAACGCGCGA
GGCAGCTGCGGTAAAGCTCATCAGCGTGGTCGTGAAGCGATTCACAGATGTCTGCCTGTTCATCCGCGTC
CAGCTCGTTGAGTTTCTCCAGAAGCGTTAATGTCTGGCTTCTGATAAAGCGGGCCATGTTAAGGGCGGTT
TTTTCCTGTTTGGTCACTGATGCCTCCGTGTAAGGGGGATTTCTGTTCATGGGGGTAATGATACCGATGA
AACGAGAGAGGATGCTCACGATACGGGTTACTGATGATGAACATGCCCGGTTACTGGAACGTTGTGAGGG
TAAACAACTGGCGGTATGGATGCGGCGGGACCAGAGAAAAATCACTCAGGGTCAATGCCAGCGCTTCGTT
AATACAGATGTAGGTGTTCCACAGGGTAGCCAGCAGCATCCTGCGATGCAGATCCGGAACATAATGGTGC
AGGGCGCTGACTTCCGCGTTTCCAGACTTTACGAAACACGGAAACCGAAGACCATTCATGTTGTTGCTCA
GGTCGCAGACGTTTTGCAGCAGCAGTCGCTTCACGTTCGCTCGCGTATCGGTGATTCATTCTGCTAACCA
GTAAGGCAACCCCGCCAGCCTAGCCGGGTCCTCAACGACAGGAGCACGATCATGCGCACCCGTGGGGCCG
CCATGCCGGCGATAATGGCCTGCTTCTCGCCGAAACGTTTGGTGGCGGGACCAGTGACGAAGGCTTGAGC
GAGGGCGTGCAAGATTCCGAATACCGCAAGCGACAGGCCGATCATCGTCGCGCTCCAGCGAAAGCGGTCC
TCGCCGAAAATGACCCAGAGCGCTGCCGGCACCTGTCCTACGAGTTGCATGATAAAGAAGACAGTCATAA
GTGCGGCGACGATAGTCATGCCCCGCGCCCACCGGAAGGAGCTGACTGGGTTGAAGGCTCTCAAGGGCAT
CGGTCGAGATCCCGGTGCCTAATGAGTGAGCTAACTTACATTAATTGCGTTGCGCTCACTGCCCGCTTTC
CAGTCGGGAAACCTGTCGTGCCAGCTGCATTAATGAATCGGCCAACGCGCGGGGAGAGGCGGTTTGCGTA
TTGGGCGCCAGGGTGGTTTTTCTTTTCACCAGTGAGACGGGCAACAGCTGATTGCCCTTCACCGCCTGGC
CCTGAGAGAGTTGCAGCAAGCGGTCCACGCTGGTTTGCCCCAGCAGGCGAAAATCCTGTTTGATGGTGGT
TAACGGCGGGATATAACATGAGCTGTCTTCGGTATCGTCGTATCCCACTACCGAGATATCCGCACCAACG
CGCAGCCCGGACTCGGTAATGGCGCGCATTGCGCCCAGCGCCATCTGATCGTTGGCAACCAGCATCGCAG
TGGGAACGATACCCTCATTCAGCATTTGCATGGTTTGTTGAAAACCGGACATGGCACTCCAGTCGCCTTC
CCGTTCCGCTATCGGCTGAATTTGATTGCGAGTGAGATATTTATGCCAGCCAGCCAGACGCAGACGCGCC
GAGACAGAACTTAATGGGCCCGCTAACAGCGCGATTTGCTGGTGACCCAATGCGACCAGATGCTCCACGC
CCAGTCGCGTACCGTCTTCATGGGAGAAAATAATACTGTTGATGGGTGTCTGGTCAGAGACATCAAGAAA
TAACGCCGGAACATTAGTGCAGGCAGCTTCCACAGCAATGGCATCCTGGTCATCCAGCGGATAGTTAATG
ATCAGCCCACTGACGCGTTGCGCGAGAAGATTGTGCACCGCCGCTTTACAGGCTTCGACGCCGCTTCGTT
CTACCATCGACACCACCACGCTGGCACCCAGTTGATCGGCGCGAGATTTAATCGCCGCGACAATTTGCGA
CGGCGCGTGCAGGGCCAGACTGGAGGTGGCAACGCCAATCAGCAACGACTGTTTGCCCGCCAGTTGTTGT
GCCACGCGGTTGGGAATGTAATTCAGCTCCGCCATCGCCGCTTCCACTTTTTCCCGCGTTTTCGCAGAAA
CGTGGCTGGCCTGGTTCACCACGCGGGAAACGGTCTGATAAGAGACACCGGCATACTCTGCGACATCGTA
TAACGTTACTGGTTTCACATTCACCACCCTGAATTGACTCTCTTCCGGGCGCTATCATGCCATACCGCGA
AAGGTTTTGCGCCATTCGATGGTGTCCGGGATCTCGACGCTCTCCCTTATGCGACTCCTGCATTAGGAAG
CAGCCCAGTAGTAGGTTGAGGCCGTTGAGCACCGCCGCCGCAAGGAATGGTGCATGCAAGGAGATGGCGC
CCAACAGTCCCCCGGCCACGGGGCCTGCCACCATACCCACGCCGAAACAAGCGCTCATGAGCCCGAAGTG
GCGAGCCCGATCTTCCCCATCGGTGATGTCGGCGATATAGGCGCCAGCAACCGCACCTGTGGCGCCGGTG
ATGCCGGCCACGATGCGTCCGGCGTAGAGGATCGAGATCTCGATCCCGCGAAATTAATACGACTCACTAT
AGGGGAATTGTGAGCGGATAACAATTCCCCTCTAGAAATAATTTTGTTTAACTTTAAGAAGGAGATATAC
CATGGGTTCTTCTCACCATCACCATCACCATGAAAACCTGTACTTCCAATCCAATGCAGGTAAAGCTCTT
GTCATCGTTGAGTCCCCGGCAAAAGCCAAAACGATCAACAAGTATCTGGGTAGTGACTACGTGGTGAAAT
CCAGCGTCGGTCACATCCGCGATTTGCCGACCAGTGGCTCAGCTGCCAAAAAGAGTGCCGACTCTACCTC
CACCAAGACGGCTAAAAAGCCTAAAAAGGATGAACGTGGCGCTCTCGTCAACCGTATGGGGGTTGACCCG
TGGCACAATTGGGAGGCGCACTATGAAGTGTTGCCTGGTAAAGAGAAGGTCGTCTCTGAACTGAAACAAC
TGGCTGAAAAAGCCGACCACATCTATCTCGCAACCGACCTTGACCGCGAAGGGGAAGCCATTGCATGGCA
CCTGCGGGAAGTGATTGGGGGTGATGATGCGCGCTATAGCCGAGTGGTGTTTAACGAAATTACTAAAAAC
GCGATCCGCCAGGCATTTAACAAACCGGGTGAGCTGAATATTGATCGTGTTAATGCCCAGCAGGCGCGTC
GCTTTATGGACCGCGTGGTGGGGTATATGGTTTCGCCGCTGCTATGGAAAAAGATCGCTCGTGGCCTGTC
TGCCGGTCGTGTGCAGTCGGTGGCGGTTCGCCTGGTGGTCGAGCGTGAGCGTGAAATTAAAGCGTTCGTG
CCGGAAGAGTTCTGGGAAGTCGATGCCAGCACGACCACGCCATCTGGTGAAGCGTTGGCGTTACAGGTGA
CTCATCAGAACGACAAACCGTTCCGTCCGGTCAACAAAGAACAAACTCAGGCTGCGGTAAGTCTGCTGGA
AAAAGCGCGCTACAGCGTGCTGGAACGTGAAGACAAACCGACAACCAGTAAACCTGGCGCTCCTTTTATT
ACCTCTACGCTGCAACAAGCTGCCAGCACCCGTCTTGGATTTGGCGTGAAAAAAACCATGATGATGGCGC
AGCGTTTGTATGAAGCAGGCTATATCACTTACATGCGTACCGACTCCACTAACCTGAGTCAGGACGCGGT
AAATATGGTTCGCGGTTATATCAGCGATAATTTTGGTAAGAAATATCTGCCGGAAAGTCCGAATCAGTAC
GCCAGCAAAGAAAACTCACAGGAAGCGCACGAAGCGATTCGTCCTTCTGACGTCAATGTGATGGCGGAAT
CGCTGAAGGATATGGAAGCAGATGCGCAGAAACTGTACCAGTTAATCTGGCGTCAGTTCGTTGCCTGCCA
GATGACCCCAGCGAAATATGACTCCACGACGCTGACCGTTGGTGCGGGCGATTTCCGCCTGAAAGCACGC
GGTCGTATTTTGCGTTTTGATGGCTGGACAAAAGTGATGCCTGCGTTGCGTAAAGGCGATGAAGATCGCA
TCTTACCAGCAGTTAATAAAGGCGATGCTCTGACGCTCGTTGAACTTACACCAGCCCAGCACTTTACCAA
GCCGCCAGCCCGTTTCAGTGAAGCATCGCTGGTTAAAGAGCTGGAAAAACGCGGTATCGGTCGTCCGTCT
ACCTATGCGTCGATCATTTCGACCATTCAGGATCGTGGCTACGTGCGAGTAGAAAATCGTCGTTTCTATG
CGGAAAAAATGGGCGAAATCGTCACCGATCGCCTTGAAGAAAATTTCCGCGAGTTAATGAACTACGACTT
TACCGCGCAGATGGAAAACAGCCTCGACCAGGTGGCAAATCACGAAGCAGAGTGGAAAGCTGTACTGGAT
CACTTCTTCTCGGATTTCACCCAGCAGTTAGATAAAGCTGAAAAAGATCCGGAAGAGGGTGGTATGCGCC
CGAACCAGATGGTTCTGACCAGCATTGACTGCCCGACTTGTGGTCGCAAAATGGGGATTCGCACAGCGAG
CACCGGGGTATTCCTTGGCTGTTCTGGCTATGCGCTGCCGCCGAAAGAGCGTTGCAAAACCACCATTAAC
CTGGTGCCGGAAAACGAAGTGCTGAACGTGCTGGAAGGCGAAGATGCTGAAACCAACGCGCTGCGCGCAA
AACGTCGTTGCCCGAAATGCGGCACGGCGATGGACAGCTATCTCATCGATCCGAAACGTAAGTTGCATGT
CTGTGGTAATAACCCAACCTGCGACGGTTACGAGATCGAAGAGGGCGAATTCCGCATTAAAGGTTATGAC
GGCCCGATCGTTGAGTGTGAAAAATGTGGCTCTGAAATGCACCTGAAAATGGGGCGTTTCGGTAAATACA
TGGCCTGCACCAACGAAGAGTGTAAAAACACACGTAAGATTTTACGTAACGGCGAAGTGGCACCACCGAA
AGAAGATCCGGTGCCATTACCTGAGCTGCCGTGCGAAAAATCAGATGCTTATTTCGTGCTGCGTGACGGT
GCTGCCGGTGTGTTCCTGGCTGCCAACACTTTCCCGAAATCGCGTGAAACGCGTGCGCCACTGGTGGAAG
AGCTTTATCGCTTCCGCGACCGTCTGCCGGAAAAACTGCGTTATCTGGCCGATGCGCCACAGCAGGATCC
GGAAGGTAATAAGACCATGGTTCGCTTTAGCCGTAAAACCAAACAGCAATATGTCTCTTCGGAAAAAGAC
GGAAAGGCGACTGGCTGGTCAGCATTTTATGTTGATGGCAAATGGGTTGAAGGAAAAAAATAACCTTTAA
TTCTGTCAGGTTTTTATAAACAAAGGGTCGCGAAAGCGGCCCTTTTTTATTGCATATTATTTTTTCTTCA
CACCTATACACTAAGGCTATAAATGATATAGTGGTTATAGTTAGCACCTTTTTTATTATTAAATCGTATT
AGTCACCCGCCAGGTGTGACGAAAAAACGATGTTCCCAAGCTTGCGGCCGCACTCGAGCACCACCACCAC
CACCACTGAGATCCGGCTGCTAACAAAGCCCGAAAGGAAGCTGAGTTGGCTGCTGCCACCGCTGAGCAAT
AACTAGCATAACCCCTTGGGGCCTCTAAACGGGTCTTGAGGGGTTTTTTGCTGAAAGGAGGAACTATATC
CGGATTGGCGAATGGG
[124 nt withheld, positions 6597-6720]
C
[91 nt withheld, positions 6722-6812]
A
[49 nt withheld, positions 6814-6862]
CCTTTGACGTTGGAGTCCACGTTCTTT
[37 nt withheld, positions 6890-6926]
ACCCTATCTCGGTCTATTCTTTTGATTTATAAGGGATTTTGCCGATTTCGGCCTATTGGTTAAAAAATGA
GCTGATTTAACAAAAATTTAACGCGAATTTTAACAAACTAGTAACGTTTACAATTTCAGGTGGCACTTTT
CGGGGAAATGTGCGCGGAACCCCTATTTGTTTATTTTTCTAAATACATTCAAATATGTATCCGCTCATGA
ATTAATTCTTAGAAAAACTCATCGAGCATCAAATGAAACTGCAATTTATTCATATCAGGATTATCAATAC
CATATTTTTGAAAAAGCCGTTTCTGTAATGAAGGAGAAAACTCACCGAGGCAGTTCCATAGGATGGCAAG
ATCCTGGTATCGGTCTGCGATTCCGACTCGTCCAACATCAATACAACCTATTAATTTCCCCTCGTCAAAA
ATAAGGTTATCAAGTGAGAAATCACCATGAGTGACGACTGAATCCGGTGAGAATGGCAAAAGTTTATGCA
TTTCTTTCCAGACTTGTTCAACAGGCCAGCCATTACGCTCGTCATCAAAATCACTCGCATCAACCAAACC
GTTATTCATTCGTGATTGCGCCTGAGCGAGACGAAATACGCGATCGCTGTTAAAAGGACAATTACAAACA
GGAATCGAATGCAACCGGCGCAGGAACACTGCCAGCGCATCAACAATGTTTTCACCTGAATCAGGATATT
CTTCTAATACCTGGAATGCTGTTTTCCCGGGGATCGCAGTGGTGAGTAACCATGCATCATCAGGAGTACG
GATAAAATGCTTGATGGTCGGAAGAGGCATAAATTCCGTCAGCCAGTTTAGTCTGACCATCTCATCTGTA
ACATCATTGGCAACGCTACCTTTGCCATGTTTCAGAAACAACTCTGGCGCATCGGGCTTCCCATACAATC
GATAGATTGTCGCACCTGATTGCCCGACATTATCGCGAGCCCATTTATACCCATATAAATCAGCATCCAT
GTTGGAATTTAATCGCGGCCTAGAGCAAGACGTTTCCCGTTGAATATGGCTCATAACACCCCTTGTATTA
CTGTTTATGTAAGCAGACAGTTTTATTGTTCATGACCAAAATCCCTTAACGTGAGTTTTCGTTCCACTGA
GCGTCAGACCCCGTAGAAAAGATCAAAGGATCTTC
Features (pLannotate 1.2.2; 21 found; start..end, strand, type, name):
      1..589     +  rep_origin     ori: high-copy-number ColE1/pMB1/pBR322/pUC origin of replication
    775..914     -  misc_feature   bom: basis of mobility region from pBR322
   1016..1207    -  CDS            rop: Rop protein, which maintains plasmids at low copy number; rop
   1224..1604    +  CDS            YPB1_ECOLX: Protein predicted: Swiss-Prot protein existence level 4. From Escherichia coli.
   1676..1967    -  CDS            TcR (fragment): tetracycline efflux protein; tet; confers resistance to tetracycline
   1982..2003    -  protein_bind   CAP binding site: CAP binding activates transcription in the presence of cAMP. E. coli catabolite activator protein
   2016..3098    -  CDS            lacI: lac repressor; lacI; The lac repressor binds to the lac operator to inhibit transcription in E. coli. This inhibition can be relieved by adding lactose or isopropyl-β-D-thiogalactopyranoside (IPTG).
   3099..3176    -  promoter       lacI promoter: lacI
   3184..3463    -  CDS            TcR (fragment): tetracycline efflux protein; tet; confers resistance to tetracycline
   3485..3503    +  promoter       T7 promoter: promoter for bacteriophage T7 RNA polymerase
   3504..3528    +  protein_bind   lac operator: The lac repressor binds to the lac operator to inhibit transcription in E. coli. This inhibition can be relieved by adding lactose or isopropyl-β-D-thiogalactopyranoside (IPTG). lac repressor encoded by lacI
   3543..3565    +  RBS            RBS: efficient ribosome binding site from bacteriophage T7 gene 10 (Olins and Rangwala, 1989)
   3584..3601    +  CDS            6xHis: 6xHis affinity tag
   3602..3618    +  CDS            TEV site (fragment): tobacco etch virus (TEV) protease recognition and cleavage site
   3629..6220    +  CDS            topA: TOP1_ECOLI - Also known as supX. Experimental evidence at protein level: Swiss-Prot protein existence level 1. Releases the supercoiling and torsional tension of DNA, which is introduced during the DNA replication and transcription, by transiently cleaving and rejoining one strand of the DNA duplex. Introduces a single-strand break via transesterification at a target site in duplex DNA. The scissile phosphodiester is attacked by the catalytic tyrosine of the enzyme, resulting in the formation of a DNA- (5'-phosphotyrosyl)-enzyme intermediate and the expulsion of a 3'-OH DNA strand. The free DN
   6429..6446    +  CDS            9xHis (fragment): 9xHis affinity tag
   6456..6505    +  CDS            SET1 (fragment): solubility-enhancement tag derived from T7 phage gene 10B
   6513..6560    +  terminator     T7 terminator: transcription terminator for bacteriophage T7 RNA polymerase
   6597..7025    +  rep_origin     f1 ori (sequence partly withheld): f1 bacteriophage origin of replication; arrow indicates direction of (+) strand synthesis
   7079..7136    +  promoter       AmpR promoter (fragment): bla
   7145..7960    -  CDS            KanR: aminoglycoside phosphotransferase; aph(3')-Ia; confers resistance to kanamycin in bacteria or G418 (Geneticin®) in eukaryotes
