[The description below was written by a language model from this plasmid's Addgene catalogue record and pLannotate feature annotations shown in this document.]
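Description:
pLIC-EcTOP is a bacterial expression plasmid for producing recombinant Escherichia coli topoisomerase I (TopA), built on the pLIC-HK backbone by ligation-independent cloning. The sequenced record is about 8.1 kb. The plasmid replicates from a ColE1/pMB1-type origin accompanied by the bom mobility region and the rop gene, which normally moderates copy number, although the catalogue lists copy number as unknown. Selection is by kanamycin through an aminoglycoside phosphotransferase gene. An f1 phage origin is also present, and short remnants of a tetracycline resistance gene flank the lacI region as nonfunctional leftovers of the backbone's ancestry.

The expression cassette follows the familiar pET-style layout. A T7 promoter with an adjacent lac operator and the T7 gene 10 ribosome binding site drives an open reading frame that begins with a 6xHis tag and a TEV protease recognition site (annotated as a partial match), followed by the roughly 2.6 kb topA coding sequence and, further downstream, a T7 terminator. The plasmid-borne lacI gene supplies lac repressor, so transcription stays low until an inducer such as IPTG is added in a host that provides T7 RNA polymerase. The N-terminal His tag allows metal-affinity purification, and the TEV site should allow the tag to be removed afterwards. Additional His-tag and solubility-tag fragments are annotated between the end of topA and the terminator. These appear to be vector-derived sequence, and the record lists only the N-terminal tag as part of the product. The construct is intended for overexpression and purification of the type IA topoisomerase that relaxes negative supercoils, and the associated work concerns the enzyme's structural basis for suppressing hypernegative supercoiling.
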