Addgene plasmid #224463: pLIC-EcTOP
Purpose: Expression of recombinant Escherichia coli topoisomerase I
Depositing lab: Yuk-Ching Tse-Dinh. Depositing organization: Florida International University. Publication: Structural basis for suppression of hypernegative DNA supercoiling by E. coli topoisomerase I. Tan K, Zhou Q, Cheng B, Zhang Z, Joachimiak A, Tse-Dinh YC. Nucleic Acids Res. 2015 Dec 15;43(22):11031-46. doi: 10.1093/nar/gkv1073. Epub 2015 Oct 20. PubMed 26490962.
Backbone
  Vector backbone: pLIC-HK
  Vector type: Bacterial Expression
Growth in bacteria
  Bacterial resistance: Kanamycin, 50 μg/mL
  Growth temperature: 37°C
  Growth strain: NEB Turbo
  Growth instructions: 1% glucose
  Copy number: Unknown
Gene/Insert
  Gene/Insert name: Escherichia coli TopA (alt name: Escherichia coli topoisomerase I)
  Species: Escherichia coli
  Insert size (bp): 2595
  GenBank ID: X04475.1
  Promoter: T7
  Tag / fusion protein: 6xHis tag (N terminal on backbone)
  Cloning method: Ligation Independent Cloning
  Sequencing primers: 5′ T7
Terms and licenses: Academic/Nonprofit Terms; Industry Terms: Not Available to Industry
How to cite: pLIC-EcTOP was a gift from Yuk-Ching Tse-Dinh (Addgene plasmid # 224463 ; http://n2t.net/addgene:224463 ; RRID:Addgene_224463)
